Addgene plasmid #180322: pCMV_SEPT9_i3-msfGFP
Purpose: mammalian expression of human SEPT9_i3 fused to monomeric superfolder GFP
Depositing lab: Manos Mavrakis. Publication: Septin-microtubule association via a motif unique to the isoform 1 of septin 9 tunes stress fibers. Kuzmic M, Linares GC, Fialova JL, Iv F, Salaun D, Llewellyn A, Gomes M, Belhabib M, Liu Y, Asano K, Rodrigues M, Isnardon D, Tachibana T, Koenderink GH, Badache A, Mavrakis M, Verdier-Pinard P. J Cell Sci. 2021 Dec 2. pii: 273604. doi: 10.1242/jcs.258850. PubMed 34854883.
Backbone
  Vector backbone: pCMV
  Backbone manufacturer: Clontech
  Vector type: Mammalian Expression
Growth in bacteria
  Bacterial resistance: Kanamycin, 50 μg/mL
  Growth temperature: 37°C
  Growth strain: DH5alpha
  Copy number: High Copy
Gene/Insert
  Gene/Insert name: SEPTIN9_v3 (alt name: SEPT9_v3)
  Species: H. sapiens (human)
  Entrez Gene: SEPTIN9 (a.k.a. AF17q25, MSF, MSF1, NAPB, PNUTL4, SEPT9, SINT1, SeptD1)
  Promoter: CMV
  Tag / fusion protein: msfGFP (C terminal on insert)
  Cloning method: Gibson Cloning
Terms and licenses: Academic/Nonprofit Terms; Industry Terms: Not Available to Industry
How to cite: pCMV_SEPT9_i3-msfGFP was a gift from Manos Mavrakis (Addgene plasmid # 180322 ; http://n2t.net/addgene:180322 ; RRID:Addgene_180322)
