[The description below was written by a language model from this plasmid's Addgene catalogue record and pLannotate feature annotations shown in this document.]
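Description:
pCMV_SEPT9_i3-msfGFP is a 6,359-bp mammalian expression plasmid built on a Clontech pCMV backbone, designed to produce isoform 3 of human septin 9 (SEPT9_i3, encoded by the SEPTIN9_v3 transcript variant) fused at its C terminus to monomeric superfolder GFP. The insert was assembled by Gibson cloning. In bacteria the plasmid replicates from a high-copy ColE1/pUC-type origin and is selected with kanamycin. An f1 origin is also present, which would allow single-stranded DNA production. The resistance cassette is the dual-purpose NeoR/KanR gene (Tn5 aminoglycoside phosphotransferase). It is preceded by a bacterial bla promoter for kanamycin resistance in E. coli and by the SV40 enhancer/early promoter for expression in mammalian cells, where it can confer G418 resistance, and it is terminated by the HSV TK polyadenylation signal.

The expression unit consists of the human cytomegalovirus immediate-early enhancer and promoter driving the SEPTIN9 coding sequence, followed directly by the fluorescent protein reading frame and an SV40 poly(A) signal. The automated annotation labels the fluorescent protein as moxGFP, a closely related Aequorea-derived monomeric GFP, whereas the catalogue entry identifies it as msfGFP. The short matches to SV40 large T antigen, ble and bGH poly(A) are fragments and probably reflect backbone remnants rather than functional elements.

Septin 9 is a filament-forming cytoskeletal GTPase. This construct allows strong constitutive expression of a fluorescently tagged isoform 3 in transfected mammalian cells for live or fixed imaging of its localisation. The associated work compares septin 9 isoforms with respect to microtubule association and stress fibres.
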