Features (pLannotate 1.2.2; 14 found; start..end, strand, type, name):
     61..364     +  enhancer       CMV enhancer: human cytomegalovirus immediate early enhancer
    365..568     +  promoter       CMV promoter: human cytomegalovirus (CMV) immediate early promoter
    618..2300    +  CDS            SEPTIN9: SEPT9_HUMAN - Also known as KIAA0991, MSF, SEPT9. Experimental evidence at protein level: Swiss-Prot protein existence level 1. Filament-forming cytoskeletal GTPase (By similarity). May play a role in cytokinesis (Potential). May play a role in the internalization of 2 intracellular microbial pathogens, Listeria monocytogenes and Shigella flexneri. From Homo sapiens (Human).
   2298..3014    +  CDS            moxGFP: moxGFP is a basic (constitutively fluorescent) green fluorescent protein published in 2015, derived from Aequorea victoria. It is reported to be a rapidly-maturing monomer.
   3040..3124    +  CDS            large T antigen (fragment): large T antigen from SV40 (simian virus 40)
   3147..3268    +  polyA_signal   SV40 poly(A) signal: SV40 polyadenylation signal
   3302..3730    -  rep_origin     f1 ori (sequence partly withheld): f1 bacteriophage origin of replication; arrow indicates direction of (+) strand synthesis
   3757..3861    +  promoter       AmpR promoter: bla
   3863..4220    +  promoter       SV40 promoter: SV40 enhancer and early promoter
   4255..5049    +  CDS            NeoR/KanR: aminoglycoside phosphotransferase from Tn5; aph(3')-II (or nptII); confers resistance to neomycin, kanamycin, and G418 (Geneticin®)
   5070..5222    +  CDS            ble (fragment): BLE_KLEPN - Experimental evidence at protein level: Swiss-Prot protein existence level 1. Binding protein with a strong affinity to the bleomycin family of antibiotics. Binds to CL990; an antimitotic-antibiotic compound. From Klebsiella pneumoniae.
   5281..5328    +  polyA_signal   HSV TK poly(A) signal: herpes simplex virus thymidine kinase polyadenylation signal (Cole and Stacy, 1985)
   5419..5435    -  polyA_signal   bGH poly(A) signal (fragment): bovine growth hormone polyadenylation signal
   5657..6245    +  rep_origin     ori: high-copy-number ColE1/pMB1/pBR322/pUC origin of replication
>Addgene plasmid #180322 | pCMV_SEPT9_i3-msfGFP | addgene full sequence | sequence record 358056 | Addgene NGS Result
TAGTTATTAATAGTAATCAATTACGGGGTCATTAGTTCATAGCCCATATATGGAGTTCCGCGTTACATAA
CTTACGGTAAATGGCCCGCCTGGCTGACCGCCCAACGACCCCCGCCCATTGACGTCAATAATGACGTATG
TTCCCATAGTAACGCCAATAGGGACTTTCCATTGACGTCAATGGGTGGAGTATTTACGGTAAACTGCCCA
CTTGGCAGTACATCAAGTGTATCATATGCCAAGTACGCCCCCTATTGACGTCAATGACGGTAAATGGCCC
GCCTGGCATTATGCCCAGTACATGACCTTATGGGACTTTCCTACTTGGCAGTACATCTACGTATTAGTCA
TCGCTATTACCATGGTGATGCGGTTTTGGCAGTACATCAATGGGCGTGGATAGCGGTTTGACTCACGGGG
ATTTCCAAGTCTCCACCCCATTGACGTCAATGGGAGTTTGTTTTGGCACCAAAATCAACGGGACTTTCCA
AAATGTCGTAACAACTCCGCCCCATTGACGCAAATGGGCGGTAGGCGTGTACGGTGGGAGGTCTATATAA
GCAGAGCTGGTTTAGTGAACCGTCAGATCCGCTAGCATGGAGAGGGACCGGATCTCAGCCTTGAAAAGAT
CTTTTGAGGTCGAGGAGGTCGAGACACCCAACTCCACCCCACCCCGGAGGGTCCAGACTCCCCTACTCCG
AGCCACTGTGGCCAGCTCCACCCAGAAATTCCAGGACCTGGGCGTGAAGAACTCAGAACCCTCGGCCCGC
CATGTGGACTCCCTAAGCCAACGCTCCCCCAAGGCGTCCCTGCGGAGGGTGGAGCTCTCGGGCCCCAAGG
CGGCCGAGCCGGTGTCCCGGCGCACTGAGCTGTCCATTGACATCTCGTCCAAGCAGGTGGAGAACGCCGG
GGCCATCGGCCCGTCCCGGTTCGGGCTCAAGAGGGCCGAGGTGTTGGGCCACAAGACGCCAGAACCGGCC
CCTCGGAGGACGGAGATCACCATCGTCAAACCCCAGGAGTCAGCCCACCGGAGGATGGAGCCCCCTGCCT
CCAAGGTCCCCGAGGTGCCCACTGCCCCTGCCACCGACGCAGCCCCCAAGAGGGTGGAGATCCAGATGCC
CAAGCCTGCTGAGGCGCCCACCGCCCCCAGCCCAGCCCAGACCTTGGAAAATTCAGAGCCTGCCCCTGTG
TCTCAGCTGCAGAGCAGGCTGGAGCCCAAGCCCCAGCCCCCTGTGGCTGAGGCTACACCCCGGAGCCAGG
AGGCCACTGAGGCGGCTCCCAGCTGCGTTGGCGACATGGCCGACACCCCCAGAGATGCCGGGCTCAAGCA
GGCGCCTGCATCACGGAACGAGAAGGCCCCGGTGGACTTCGGCTACGTGGGGATTGACTCCATCCTGGAG
CAGATGCGCCGGAAGGCCATGAAGCAGGGCTTCGAGTTCAACATCATGGTGGTCGGGCAGAGCGGCTTGG
GTAAATCCACCTTAATCAACACCCTCTTCAAATCCAAAATCAGCCGGAAGTCGGTGCAGCCCACCTCAGA
GGAGCGCATCCCCAAGACCATCGAGATCAAGTCCATCACGCACGATATTGAGGAGAAAGGCGTCCGGATG
AAGCTGACAGTGATTGACACACCAGGGTTCGGGGACCACATCAACAACGAGAACTGCTGGCAGCCCATCA
TGAAGTTCATCAATGACCAGTACGAGAAATACCTGCAGGAGGAGGTCAACATCAACCGCAAGAAGCGCAT
CCCGGACACCCGCGTCCACTGCTGCCTCTACTTCATCCCCGCCACCGGCCACTCCCTCAGGCCCCTGGAC
ATCGAGTTTATGAAACGCCTGAGCAAGGTGGTCAACATCGTCCCTGTCATCGCCAAGGCGGACACACTCA
CCCTGGAGGAGAGGGTCCACTTCAAACAGCGGATCACCGCAGACCTGCTGTCCAACGGCATCGACGTGTA
CCCCCAGAAGGAATTTGATGAGGACTCGGAGGACCGGCTGGTGAACGAGAAGTTCCGGGAGATGATCCCA
TTTGCTGTGGTGGGCAGTGACCACGAGTACCAGGTCAACGGCAAGAGGATCCTTGGGAGGAAGACCAAGT
GGGGTACCATCGAAGTTGAAAACACCACACACTGTGAGTTTGCCTACCTGCGGGACCTTCTCATCAGGAC
GCACATGCAGAACATCAAGGACATCACCAGCAGCATCCACTTCGAGGCGTACCGTGTGAAGCGCCTCAAC
GAGGGCAGCAGCGCCATGGCCAACGGCGTGGAGGAGAAGGAGCCAGAAGCCCCAGAGATGGTGTCCAAGG
GCGAGGAGCTGTTCACCGGCGTGGTGCCCATCCTGGTGGAGCTGGATGGCGACGTGAACGGCCACAAGTT
CAGCGTGCGCGGCGAGGGCGAGGGCGACGCCACCAACGGCAAGCTGACCCTGAAGTTCATCTGCACCACC
GGCAAGCTGCCCGTGCCCTGGCCCACCCTGGTGACCACCCTGACCTACGGCGTGCAGTGCTTCAGCCGCT
ACCCCGATCACATGAAGCAGCACGATTTCTTCAAGAGCGCCATGCCCGAGGGCTACGTGCAGGAGCGCAC
CATCAGCTTCAAGGATGACGGCACCTACAAGACCCGCGCCGAGGTGAAGTTCGAGGGCGATACCCTGGTG
AACCGCATCGAGCTGAAGGGCATCGATTTCAAGGAGGATGGCAACATCCTGGGCCACAAGCTGGAGTACA
ACTTCAACAGCCACAACGTGTACATCACCGCCGATAAGCAGAAGAACGGCATCAAGGCCAACTTCAAGAT
CCGCCACAATGTGGAGGATGGCTCCGTGCAGCTGGCCGATCACTACCAGCAGAACACCCCCATCGGCGAC
GGCCCAGTGCTGCTGCCCGATAACCACTACCTGAGCACCCAGAGCAAGCTGTCCAAGGACCCCAACGAGA
AGCGCGATCACATGGTGCTGCTGGAGTTCGTGACCGCCGCCGGCATCACCCTGGGCATGGATGAGCTGTA
CAAGTAAGGATCCACCGGATCTAGATAACTGATCATAATCAGCCATACCACATTTGTAGAGGTTTTACTT
GCTTTAAAAAACCTCCCACACCTCCCCCTGAACCTGAAACATAAAATGAATGCAATTGTTGTTGTTAACT
TGTTTATTGCAGCTTATAATGGTTACAAATAAAGCAATAGCATCACAAATTTCACAAATAAAGCATTTTT
TTCACTGCATTCTAGTTGTGGTTTGTCCAAACTCATCAATGTATCTTAACGCGTAAATTGTAAGCGTTAA
TATTTTGTTAAAATTCGCGTTAAATTTTTGTTAAATCAGCTCATTTTTTAACCAATAGGCCGAAATCGGC
AAAATCCCTTATAAATCAAAAGAATAGACCGAGATAGGGT
[37 nt withheld, positions 3401-3437]
AAAGAACGTGGACTCCAACGTCAAAGG
[49 nt withheld, positions 3465-3513]
T
[91 nt withheld, positions 3515-3605]
G
[124 nt withheld, positions 3607-3730]
CAGGTGGCACTTTTCGGGGAAATGTGCGCGGAACCCCTATTTGTTTATTTTTCTAAATACATTCAAATAT
GTATCCGCTCATGAGACAATAACCCTGATAAATGCTTCAATAATATTGAAAAAGGAAGAGTCCTGAGGCG
GAAAGAACCAGCTGTGGAATGTGTGTCAGTTAGGGTGTGGAAAGTCCCCAGGCTCCCCAGCAGGCAGAAG
TATGCAAAGCATGCATCTCAATTAGTCAGCAACCAGGTGTGGAAAGTCCCCAGGCTCCCCAGCAGGCAGA
AGTATGCAAAGCATGCATCTCAATTAGTCAGCAACCATAGTCCCGCCCCTAACTCCGCCCATCCCGCCCC
TAACTCCGCCCAGTTCCGCCCATTCTCCGCCCCATGGCTGACTAATTTTTTTTATTTATGCAGAGGCCGA
GGCCGCCTCGGCCTCTGAGCTATTCCAGAAGTAGTGAGGAGGCTTTTTTGGAGGCCTAGGCTTTTGCAAA
GATCGATCAAGAGACAGGATGAGGATCGTTTCGCATGATTGAACAAGATGGATTGCACGCAGGTTCTCCG
GCCGCTTGGGTGGAGAGGCTATTCGGCTATGACTGGGCACAACAGACAATCGGCTGCTCTGATGCCGCCG
TGTTCCGGCTGTCAGCGCAGGGGCGCCCGGTTCTTTTTGTCAAGACCGACCTGTCCGGTGCCCTGAATGA
ACTGCAAGACGAGGCAGCGCGGCTATCGTGGCTGGCCACGACGGGCGTTCCTTGCGCAGCTGTGCTCGAC
GTTGTCACTGAAGCGGGAAGGGACTGGCTGCTATTGGGCGAAGTGCCGGGGCAGGATCTCCTGTCATCTC
ACCTTGCTCCTGCCGAGAAAGTATCCATCATGGCTGATGCAATGCGGCGGCTGCATACGCTTGATCCGGC
TACCTGCCCATTCGACCACCAAGCGAAACATCGCATCGAGCGAGCACGTACTCGGATGGAAGCCGGTCTT
GTCGATCAGGATGATCTGGACGAAGAGCATCAGGGGCTCGCGCCAGCCGAACTGTTCGCCAGGCTCAAGG
CGAGCATGCCCGACGGCGAGGATCTCGTCGTGACCCATGGCGATGCCTGCTTGCCGAATATCATGGTGGA
AAATGGCCGCTTTTCTGGATTCATCGACTGTGGCCGGCTGGGTGTGGCGGACCGCTATCAGGACATAGCG
TTGGCTACCCGTGATATTGCTGAAGAGCTTGGCGGCGAATGGGCTGACCGCTTCCTCGTGCTTTACGGTA
TCGCCGCTCCCGATTCGCAGCGCATCGCCTTCTATCGCCTTCTTGACGAGTTCTTCTGAGCGGGACTCTG
GGGTTCGAAATGACCGACCAAGCGACGCCCAACCTGCCATCACGAGATTTCGATTCCACCGCCGCCTTCT
ATGAAAGGTTGGGCTTCGGAATCGTTTTCCGGGACGCCGGCTGGATGATCCTCCAGCGCGGGGATCTCAT
GCTGGAGTTCTTCGCCCACCCTAGGGGGAGGCTAACTGAAACACGGAAGGAGACAATACCGGAAGGAACC
CGCGCTATGACGGCAATAAAAAGACAGAATAAAACGCACGGTGTTGGGTCGTTTGTTCATAAACGCGGGG
TTCGGTCCCAGGGCTGGCACTCTGTCGATACCCCACCGAGACCCCATTGGGGCCAATACGCCCGCGTTTC
TTCCTTTTCCCCACCCCACCCCCCAAGTTCGGGTGAAGGCCCAGGGCTCGCAGCCAACGTCGGGGCGGCA
GGCCCTGCCATAGCCTCAGGTTACTCATATATACTTTAGATTGATTTAAAACTTCATTTTTAATTTAAAA
GGATCTAGGTGAAGATCCTTTTTGATAATCTCATGACCAAAATCCCTTAACGTGAGTTTTCGTTCCACTG
AGCGTCAGACCCCGTAGAAAAGATCAAAGGATCTTCTTGAGATCCTTTTTTTCTGCGCGTAATCTGCTGC
TTGCAAACAAAAAAACCACCGCTACCAGCGGTGGTTTGTTTGCCGGATCAAGAGCTACCAACTCTTTTTC
CGAAGGTAACTGGCTTCAGCAGAGCGCAGATACCAAATACTGTTCTTCTAGTGTAGCCGTAGTTAGGCCA
CCACTTCAAGAACTCTGTAGCACCGCCTACATACCTCGCTCTGCTAATCCTGTTACCAGTGGCTGCTGCC
AGTGGCGATAAGTCGTGTCTTACCGGGTTGGACTCAAGACGATAGTTACCGGATAAGGCGCAGCGGTCGG
GCTGAACGGGGGGTTCGTGCACACAGCCCAGCTTGGAGCGAACGACCTACACCGAACTGAGATACCTACA
GCGTGAGCTATGAGAAAGCGCCACGCTTCCCGAAGGGAGAAAGGCGGACAGGTATCCGGTAAGCGGCAGG
GTCGGAACAGGAGAGCGCACGAGGGAGCTTCCAGGGGGAAACGCCTGGTATCTTTATAGTCCTGTCGGGT
TTCGCCACCTCTGACTTGAGCGTCGATTTTTGTGATGCTCGTCAGGGGGGCGGAGCCTATGGAAAAACGC
CAGCAACGCGGCCTTTTTACGGTTCCTGGCCTTTTGCTGGCCTTTTGCTCACATGTTCTTTCCTGCGTTA
TCCCCTGATTCTGTGGATAACCGTATTACCGCCATGCAT
